Addgene plasmid #158373: MAC-SARS-CoV-2 Orf3b
Purpose: MAC-tagged gene expression
Depositing lab: Markku Varjosalo. Depositing organization: University of Helsinki, Institute of Biotechnology. Publication: Combined proximity labeling and affinity purification-mass spectrometry workflow for mapping and visualizing protein interaction networks. Liu X, Salokas K, Weldatsadik RG, Gawriyski L, Varjosalo M. Nat Protoc. 2020 Aug 10. pii: 10.1038/s41596-020-0365-x. doi: 10.1038/s41596-020-0365-x. PubMed 32778839.
Backbone
  Vector backbone: MAC-tag-N (#108078)
  Vector type: Mammalian Expression
Growth in bacteria
  Bacterial resistance: Ampicillin, 100 μg/mL
  Growth temperature: 37°C
  Growth strain: DH5alpha
  Copy number: High Copy
Gene/Insert
  Gene/Insert name: SARS-CoV-2 Orf3b
  Species: Other
  Tag / fusion protein: MAC-tag (N terminal on backbone)
  Cloning method: Gateway Cloning
Terms and licenses: Academic/Nonprofit Terms; Industry Terms
How to cite: MAC-SARS-CoV-2 Orf3b was a gift from Markku Varjosalo (Addgene plasmid # 158373 ; http://n2t.net/addgene:158373 ; RRID:Addgene_158373)
