[The description below was written by a language model from this plasmid's Addgene catalogue record and pLannotate feature annotations shown in this document.]
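Description:
MAC-SARS-CoV-2 Orf3b is a mammalian expression plasmid built on the MAC-tag-N Gateway destination backbone, carrying a SARS-CoV-2 accessory open reading frame fused at its N terminus to the MAC-tag. It is propagated in E. coli as a high-copy plasmid through a ColE1/pUC-type origin with ampicillin selection (AmpR). A fragment of the f1 origin and remnants of lac regulatory sequence are also present in the backbone.

The expression cassette is driven by the CMV enhancer and promoter, followed by short matches to tet operator-containing promoters. These matches suggest a tetracycline-regulatable CMV/TetO arrangement, although the catalogue fields do not say so explicitly. Downstream lies the tag module: a birA-derived biotin ligase coding sequence, an HA epitope and two Strep-Tag II copies. This combination allows proximity-dependent biotinylation and Strep-based affinity purification from the same fusion protein.

The viral insert sits between attB1 and attB2 sites left by Gateway recombination, spans the numbering origin of the circular record, and is terminated by the bGH polyadenylation signal. The annotation tool matched this ORF to the UniProt entry ORF3D_SARS2, whereas the depositor names it Orf3b. The record does not resolve this difference in naming.

An FRT site placed directly upstream of a hygromycin resistance gene that has an SV40 poly(A) but no complete promoter of its own is consistent with FLP-mediated integration into a genomic FRT landing site, with hygromycin selection of stable lines. The associated work describes a combined proximity labelling and affinity purification mass spectrometry workflow, so the construct is suited to mapping host protein interaction partners of this viral protein.
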