Features (pLannotate 1.2.2; 27 found; start..end, strand, type, name):
     92..116     -  protein_bind   attB2: mutant version of attB; recombination site for the Gateway® BP reaction BP Clonase™
    160..384     +  polyA_signal   bGH poly(A) signal: bovine growth hormone polyadenylation signal
    388..409     +  promoter       SV40 promoter (fragment): SV40 enhancer and early promoter
    430..663     +  rep_origin     f1 ori (fragment) (sequence partly withheld): f1 bacteriophage origin of replication; arrow indicates direction of (+) strand synthesis
    668..715     +  protein_bind   FRT: FLP-mediated recombination occurs in the 8-bp core sequence TCTAGAAA (Turan and Bode, 2011). FLP recombinase from the Saccharomyces cerevisiae 2μ plasmid
    723..1745    +  CDS            HygR: aminoglycoside phosphotransferase from E. coli; aph(4)-Ia; confers resistance to hygromycin
   1755..1880    +  CDS            ble (fragment): BLE_KLEPN - Experimental evidence at protein level: Swiss-Prot protein existence level 1. Binding protein with a strong affinity to the bleomycin family of antibiotics. Binds to CL990; an antimitotic-antibiotic compound. From Klebsiella pneumoniae.
   1875..1996    +  polyA_signal   SV40 poly(A) signal: SV40 polyadenylation signal
   2069..2085    -  protein_bind   lac operator: The lac repressor binds to the lac operator to inhibit transcription in E. coli. This inhibition can be relieved by adding lactose or isopropyl-β-D-thiogalactopyranoside (IPTG). lac repressor encoded by lacI
   2093..2123    -  promoter       lac promoter: promoter for the E. coli lac operon
   2138..2159    -  protein_bind   CAP binding site: CAP binding activates transcription in the presence of cAMP. E. coli catabolite activator protein
   2172..2264    -  CDS            lacI (fragment): lac repressor; lacI; The lac repressor binds to the lac operator to inhibit transcription in E. coli. This inhibition can be relieved by adding lactose or isopropyl-β-D-thiogalactopyranoside (IPTG).
   2447..3035    -  rep_origin     ori: high-copy-number ColE1/pMB1/pBR322/pUC origin of replication
   3206..4066    -  CDS            AmpR: β-lactamase; bla; confers resistance to ampicillin, carbenicillin, and related antibiotics
   4067..4171    -  promoter       AmpR promoter: bla
   4230..4282    -  misc_feature   bom (fragment): basis of mobility region from pBR322
   4437..4816    +  enhancer       CMV enhancer: human cytomegalovirus immediate early enhancer
   4817..5020    +  promoter       CMV promoter: human cytomegalovirus (CMV) immediate early promoter
   5022..5041    +  promoter       PLtetO-1 promoter (fragment): modified phage lambda PL promoter with tet operator sites (Lutz and Bujard, 1997)
   5043..5062    +  promoter       PLtetO-1 promoter (fragment): modified phage lambda PL promoter with tet operator sites (Lutz and Bujard, 1997)
   5070..5103    +  promoter       TRE3GV promoter (fragment): 3rd-generation Tet-responsive promoter that can be activated by binding of Tet-On® 3G, optimized for retroviral and lentiviral vectors
   5263..6225    +  CDS            birA: BIRA_ECOLI - Also known as bioR, dhbB. Experimental evidence at protein level: Swiss-Prot protein existence level 1. Acts both as a biotin--[acetyl-CoA-carboxylase] ligase and a biotin-operon repressor. In the presence of ATP, BirA activates biotin to form the BirA-biotinyl-5'-adenylate (BirA-bio-5'-AMP or holoBirA) complex. HoloBirA can either transfer the biotinyl moiety to the biotin carboxyl carrier protein (BCCP) subunit of acetyl-CoA carboxylase, or bind to the biotin operator site and inhibit transcription of the operon. From Escherichia coli (strain K12).
   6226..6251    +  CDS            3xHA (fragment): three tandem HA epitope tags
   6283..6302    +  CDS            Strep-Tag II (fragment): peptide that binds Strep-Tactin®, an engineered form of streptavidin
   6343..6365    +  CDS            Strep-Tag II (fragment): peptide that binds Strep-Tactin®, an engineered form of streptavidin
   6379..6403    +  protein_bind   attB1: mutant version of attB; recombination site for the Gateway® BP reaction BP Clonase™
   6409..87      +  CDS            ORF3D_SARS2 (across the origin): Protein predicted: Swiss-Prot protein existence level 4. May play a role in host modulation. From Severe acute respiratory syndrome coronavirus 2 (2019-nCoV) (SARS-CoV-2).
>Addgene plasmid #158373 | MAC-SARS-CoV-2 Orf3b | addgene full sequence | sequence record 309623 | Addgene NGS Result
ACCTTGCAGGGATGCTCATTGTGCTTGCAACTCGCGGTCGTTGTATGCAATAGCCTGCTTACCCCTTTCG
CTCGATGCTGCTGGCCGTGAGACCCAGCTTTCTTGTACAAAGTGGTGACGTAAGCTAGGGGCCCGTTTAA
ACCCGCTGATCAGCCTCGACTGTGCCTTCTAGTTGCCAGCCATCTGTTGTTTGCCCCTCCCCCGTGCCTT
CCTTGACCCTGGAAGGTGCCACTCCCACTGTCCTTTCCTAATAAAATGAGGAAATTGCATCGCATTGTCT
GAGTAGGTGTCATTCTATTCTGGGGGGTGGGGTGGGGCAGGACAGCAAGGGGGAGGATTGGGAAGACAAT
AGCAGGCATGCTGGGGATGCGGTGGGCTCTATGGCTTCTGAGGCGGAAAGAACCAGCTGGGGCTCTAGGG
GGTATCCCC
[124 nt withheld, positions 430-553]
C
[91 nt withheld, positions 555-645]
AGGGTGATGGTTCACGTACCTAGAAGTTCCTATTCCGAAGTTCCTATTCTCTAGAAAGTATAGGAACTTC
CTTGGCCAAAAAGCCTGAACTCACCGCGACGTCTGTCGAGAAGTTTCTGATCGAAAAGTTCGACAGCGTC
TCCGACCTGATGCAGCTCTCGGAGGGCGAAGAATCTCGTGCTTTCAGCTTCGATGTAGGAGGGCGTGGAT
ATGTCCTGCGGGTAAATAGCTGCGCCGATGGTTTCTACAAAGATCGTTATGTTTATCGGCACTTTGCATC
GGCCGCGCTCCCGATTCCGGAAGTGCTTGACATTGGGGAATTCAGCGAGAGCCTGACCTATTGCATCTCC
CGCCGTGCACAGGGTGTCACGTTGCAAGACCTGCCTGAAACCGAACTGCCCGCTGTTCTGCAGCCGGTCG
CGGAGGCCATGGATGCGATCGCTGCGGCCGATCTTAGCCAGACGAGCGGGTTCGGCCCATTCGGACCGCA
AGGAATCGGTCAATACACTACATGGCGTGATTTCATATGCGCGATTGCTGATCCCCATGTGTATCACTGG
CAAACTGTGATGGACGACACCGTCAGTGCGTCCGTCGCGCAGGCTCTCGATGAGCTGATGCTTTGGGCCG
AGGACTGCCCCGAAGTCCGGCACCTCGTGCACGCGGATTTCGGCTCCAACAATGTCCTGACGGACAATGG
CCGCATAACAGCGGTCATTGACTGGAGCGAGGCGATGTTCGGGGATTCCCAATACGAGGTCGCCAACATC
TTCTTCTGGAGGCCGTGGTTGGCTTGTATGGAGCAGCAGACGCGCTACTTCGAGCGGAGGCATCCGGAGC
TTGCAGGATCGCCGCGGCTCCGGGCGTATATGCTCCGCATTGGTCTTGACCAACTCTATCAGAGCTTGGT
TGACGGCAATTTCGATGATGCAGCTTGGGCGCAGGGTCGATGCGACGCAATCGTCCGATCCGGAGCCGGG
ACTGTCGGGCGTACACAAATCGCCCGCAGAAGCGCGGCCGTCTGGACCGATGGCTGTGTAGAAGTACTCG
CCGATAGTGGAAACCGACGCCCCAGCACTCGTCCGAGGGCAAAGGAATAGCACGTACTACGAGATTTCGA
TTCCACCGCCGCCTTCTATGAAAGGTTGGGCTTCGGAATCGTTTTCCGGGACGCCGGCTGGATGATCCTC
CAGCGCGGGGATCTCATGCTGGAGTTCTTCGCCCACCCCAACTTGTTTATTGCAGCTTATAATGGTTACA
AATAAAGCAATAGCATCACAAATTTCACAAATAAAGCATTTTTTTCACTGCATTCTAGTTGTGGTTTGTC
CAAACTCATCAATGTATCTTATCATGTCTGTATACCGTCGACCTCTAGCTAGAGCTTGGCGTAATCATGG
TCATAGCTGTTTCCTGTGTGAAATTGTTATCCGCTCACAATTCCACACAACATACGAGCCGGAAGCATAA
AGTGTAAAGCCTGGGGTGCCTAATGAGTGAGCTAACTCACATTAATTGCGTTGCGCTCACTGCCCGCTTT
CCAGTCGGGAAACCTGTCGTGCCAGCTGCATTAATGAATCGGCCAACGCGCGGGGAGAGGCGGTTTGCGT
ATTGGGCGCTCTTCCGCTTCCTCGCTCACTGACTCGCTGCGCTCGGTCGTTCGGCTGCGGCGAGCGGTAT
CAGCTCACTCAAAGGCGGTAATACGGTTATCCACAGAATCAGGGGATAACGCAGGAAAGAACATGTGAGC
AAAAGGCCAGCAAAAGGCCAGGAACCGTAAAAAGGCCGCGTTGCTGGCGTTTTTCCATAGGCTCCGCCCC
CCTGACGAGCATCACAAAAATCGACGCTCAAGTCAGAGGTGGCGAAACCCGACAGGACTATAAAGATACC
AGGCGTTTCCCCCTGGAAGCTCCCTCGTGCGCTCTCCTGTTCCGACCCTGCCGCTTACCGGATACCTGTC
CGCCTTTCTCCCTTCGGGAAGCGTGGCGCTTTCTCATAGCTCACGCTGTAGGTATCTCAGTTCGGTGTAG
GTCGTTCGCTCCAAGCTGGGCTGTGTGCACGAACCCCCCGTTCAGCCCGACCGCTGCGCCTTATCCGGTA
ACTATCGTCTTGAGTCCAACCCGGTAAGACACGACTTATCGCCACTGGCAGCAGCCACTGGTAACAGGAT
TAGCAGAGCGAGGTATGTAGGCGGTGCTACAGAGTTCTTGAAGTGGTGGCCTAACTACGGCTACACTAGA
AGAACAGTATTTGGTATCTGCGCTCTGCTGAAGCCAGTTACCTTCGGAAAAAGAGTTGGTAGCTCTTGAT
CCGGCAAACAAACCACCGCTGGTAGCGGTGGTTTTTTTGTTTGCAAGCAGCAGATTACGCGCAGAAAAAA
AGGATCTCAAGAAGATCCTTTGATCTTTTCTACGGGGTCTGACGCTCAGTGGAACGAAAACTCACGTTAA
GGGATTTTGGTCATGAGATTATCAAAAAGGATCTTCACCTAGATCCTTTTAAATTAAAAATGAAGTTTTA
AATCAATCTAAAGTATATATGAGTAAACTTGGTCTGACAGTTACCAATGCTTAATCAGTGAGGCACCTAT
CTCAGCGATCTGTCTATTTCGTTCATCCATAGTTGCCTGACTCCCCGTCGTGTAGATAACTACGATACGG
GAGGGCTTACCATCTGGCCCCAGTGCTGCAATGATACCGCGAGACCCACGCTCACCGGCTCCAGATTTAT
CAGCAATAAACCAGCCAGCCGGAAGGGCCGAGCGCAGAAGTGGTCCTGCAACTTTATCCGCCTCCATCCA
GTCTATTAATTGTTGCCGGGAAGCTAGAGTAAGTAGTTCGCCAGTTAATAGTTTGCGCAACGTTGTTGCC
ATTGCTACAGGCATCGTGGTGTCACGCTCGTCGTTTGGTATGGCTTCATTCAGCTCCGGTTCCCAACGAT
CAAGGCGAGTTACATGATCCCCCATGTTGTGCAAAAAAGCGGTTAGCTCCTTCGGTCCTCCGATCGTTGT
CAGAAGTAAGTTGGCCGCAGTGTTATCACTCATGGTTATGGCAGCACTGCATAATTCTCTTACTGTCATG
CCATCCGTAAGATGCTTTTCTGTGACTGGTGAGTACTCAACCAAGTCATTCTGAGAATAGTGTATGCGGC
GACCGAGTTGCTCTTGCCCGGCGTCAATACGGGATAATACCGCGCCACATAGCAGAACTTTAAAAGTGCT
CATCATTGGAAAACGTTCTTCGGGGCGAAAACTCTCAAGGATCTTACCGCTGTTGAGATCCAGTTCGATG
TAACCCACTCGTGCACCCAACTGATCTTCAGCATCTTTTACTTTCACCAGCGTTTCTGGGTGAGCAAAAA
CAGGAAGGCAAAATGCCGCAAAAAAGGGAATAAGGGCGACACGGAAATGTTGAATACTCATACTCTTCCT
TTTTCAATATTATTGAAGCATTTATCAGGGTTATTGTCTCATGAGCGGATACATATTTGAATGTATTTAG
AAAAATAAACAAATAGGGGTTCCGCGCACATTTCCCCGAAAAGTGCCACCTGACGTCGACGGATCGGGAG
ATCTCCCGATCCCCTATGGTGCACTCTCAGTACAATCTGCTCTGATGCCGCATAGTTAAGCCAGTATCTG
CTCCCTGCTTGTGTGTTGGAGGTCGCTGAGTAGTGCGCGAGCAAAATTTAAGCTACAACAAGGCAAGGCT
TGACCGACAATTGCATGAAGAATCTGCTTAGGGTTAGGCGTTTTGCGCTGCTTCGCGATGTACGGGCCAG
ATATACGCGTTGACATTGATTATTGACTAGTTATTAATAGTAATCAATTACGGGGTCATTAGTTCATAGC
CCATATATGGAGTTCCGCGTTACATAACTTACGGTAAATGGCCCGCCTGGCTGACCGCCCAACGACCCCC
GCCCATTGACGTCAATAATGACGTATGTTCCCATAGTAACGCCAATAGGGACTTTCCATTGACGTCAATG
GGTGGAGTATTTACGGTAAACTGCCCACTTGGCAGTACATCAAGTGTATCATATGCCAAGTACGCCCCCT
ATTGACGTCAATGACGGTAAATGGCCCGCCTGGCATTATGCCCAGTACATGACCTTATGGGACTTTCCTA
CTTGGCAGTACATCTACGTATTAGTCATCGCTATTACCATGGTGATGCGGTTTTGGCAGTACATCAATGG
GCGTGGATAGCGGTTTGACTCACGGGGATTTCCAAGTCTCCACCCCATTGACGTCAATGGGAGTTTGTTT
TGGCACCAAAATCAACGGGACTTTCCAAAATGTCGTAACAACTCCGCCCCATTGACGCAAATGGGCGGTA
GGCGTGTACGGTGGGAGGTCTATATAAGCAGAGCTCTCCCTATCAGTGATAGAGATCTCCCTATCAGTGA
TAGAGATCGTCGACGAGCTCGTTTAGTGAACCGTCAGATCGCCTGGAGACGCCATCCACGCTGTTTTGAC
CTCCATAGAAGACACCGGGACCGATCCAGCCTCCGGACTCTAGCGTTTAAACTTAAGCTTGGTACCGAGC
TCGGATCCACTAGTCCAGTGTGGTGGAATTCTGCAGATATCCAGCACAGTGGCGGCCGCTCGAGACCATG
AAGGACAACACCGTGCCCCTGAAGCTGATCGCCCTGCTGGCCAACGGCGAGTTCCACTCTGGCGAGCAGC
TGGGCGAGACACTGGGCATGAGCAGAGCCGCCATCAACAAGCACATCCAGACCCTGCGGGACTGGGGCGT
GGACGTGTTCACAGTGCCCGGCAAGGGCTACAGCCTGCCCGAGCCCATCCAGCTGCTGAACGCCAAGCAG
ATCCTGGGCCAGCTGGATGGCGGATCTGTGGCCGTGCTGCCCGTGATCGACAGCACCAACCAGTATCTGC
TCGACCGGATCGGCGAGCTGAAGTCCGGCGACGCCTGTATCGCCGAGTACCAGCAGGCCGGCAGAGGCGG
CAGGGGCAGAAAGTGGTTCAGCCCCTTCGGCGCCAACCTGTACCTGAGCATGTTCTGGAGACTGGAACAG
GGCCCAGCCGCCGCTATTGGCCTGAGCCTGGTCATCGGCATCGTGATGGCCGAGGTGCTGCGGAAGCTGG
GCGCCGACAAAGTGCGCGTGAAGTGGCCCAACGACCTGTATCTGCAGGACCGGAAGCTGGCCGGCATCCT
GGTGGAACTGACCGGCAAAACAGGCGACGCCGCCCAGATCGTGATCGGCGCTGGCATCAACATGGCCATG
CGGCGGGTGGAAGAGAGCGTGGTCAACCAGGGCTGGATCACCCTGCAGGAAGCCGGCATCAACCTGGACC
GGAACACCCTGGCCGCCATGCTGATCAGAGAGCTGAGAGCCGCCCTGGAACTGTTCGAGCAGGAAGGCCT
GGCCCCCTACCTGAGCAGATGGGAGAAGCTGGACAACTTCATCAACCGGCCCGTGAAACTGATCATCGGC
GACAAAGAGATCTTCGGCATCAGCCGGGGCATCGACAAGCAGGGGGCCCTGCTCCTGGAACAGGACGGCA
TCATCAAGCCCTGGATGGGCGGCGAGATCAGCCTGCGGAGCGCCGAGAAGTACCCATACGATGTTCCTGA
CTATGCCGGTACCGAGCTCGGATCCACCATGGCTAGCTGGAGCCACCCGCAGTTCGAGAAAGGTGGAGGT
TCCGGAGGTGGATCGGGAGGTGGATCGTGGAGCCACCCGCAGTTCGAAAAAGCGGCCGATATCACAAGTT
TGTACAAAAAAGCAGGCTCCACCATGGCATACTGCTGGAGATGCACAAGCTGTTGTTTTAGTGAGCGATT
CCAGAATCACAACCCACAAAAAGAAATGGCGACCTCA
